Addgene plasmid #198763: pLKO.1-Teton-puro-shPP1C #2
Purpose: conditional knockdown of PP1C
Depositing lab: Hyonchol Jang. Depositing organization: National Cancer Center (KR). Publication: Phosphorylation of OCT4 Serine 236 Inhibits Germ Cell Tumor Growth by Inducing Differentiation. Kim DK, Song B, Han S, Jang H, Bae SH, Kim HY, Lee SH, Lee S, Kim JK, Kim HS, Hong KM, Lee BI, Youn HD, Kim SY, Kang SW, Jang H. Cancers (Basel). 2020 Sep 11;12(9):2601. doi: 10.3390/cancers12092601. PubMed 32932964.
Backbone
  Vector backbone: pLKO.1-Teton-puromycin
  Vector type: Mammalian Expression
Growth in bacteria
  Bacterial resistance: Ampicillin, 100 μg/mL
  Growth temperature: 37°C
  Growth strain: NEB Stable
  Copy number: High Copy
Gene/Insert
  Gene/Insert name: shPP1C #2
  gRNA/shRNA sequence: CCGGACATTTGGTGCAGAAGTGGTTCTCGAGAACCACTTCTGCACCAAATGTTTTTTG
  Species: H. sapiens (human)
  Entrez Gene: PPP1CC (a.k.a. PP-1G, PP1C, PPP1G)
  Cloning method: Restriction Enzyme; 5′ cloning site unknown (unknown if destroyed)
Terms and licenses: Academic/Nonprofit Terms; Industry Terms: Not Available to Industry
How to cite: pLKO.1-Teton-puro-shPP1C #2 was a gift from Hyonchol Jang (Addgene plasmid # 198763 ; http://n2t.net/addgene:198763 ; RRID:Addgene_198763)
