[The description below was written by a language model from this plasmid's Addgene catalogue record and pLannotate feature annotations shown in this document.]
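Description:
pLKO.1-Teton-puro-shPP1C #2 is a third-generation, self-inactivating HIV-1 lentiviral vector built on the pLKO.1-Teton-puromycin backbone for doxycycline-inducible shRNA knockdown in mammalian cells. Although the catalogue lists it simply as a mammalian expression vector, the annotated 8.8 kb sequence shows the full lentiviral transfer architecture. An RSV promoter is fused to a truncated 5' LTR, followed by the Ψ packaging signal with a gag fragment, the Rev response element, the cPPT/CTS and a ΔU3 3' LTR. In bacteria the plasmid is maintained through a high-copy ColE1/pUC-type origin and ampicillin resistance. An f1 origin, an SV40 origin and poly(A) signal, and remnants of lac and phage promoter sequences are also carried in the backbone.

The payload is a short hairpin RNA, the second in a numbered set, directed against human PPP1CC (PP1C, the gamma catalytic subunit of protein phosphatase 1). It is not annotated as a separate feature but would be expected to sit downstream of the H1-2O2 promoter, a variant of the human H1 RNA polymerase III promoter carrying tet operator sites. The exact cloning sites are not recorded. A second cassette uses the human PGK promoter, followed by a rabbit β-globin intron, to drive a bicistronic transcript encoding TetR and, via an EMCV IRES, puromycin N-acetyltransferase. Constitutively expressed TetR binds the operators and silences hairpin transcription, and tetracycline or doxycycline releases the repressor to switch on the shRNA. Puromycin allows selection of transduced cells. This all-in-one design supports stable cell lines with conditional PP1C depletion, and the associated publication concerns OCT4 phosphorylation and germ cell tumor growth.
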