Features (pLannotate 1.2.2; 29 found; start..end, strand, type, name):
    516..1088    +  intron         β-globin intron: intron from rabbit β-globin gene
   1143..1161    +  promoter       T7 promoter: promoter for bacteriophage T7 RNA polymerase
   1172..1792    +  CDS            tetR: TETR2_ECOLX - Experimental evidence at protein level: Swiss-Prot protein existence level 1. TetR is the repressor of the tetracycline resistance element; its N-terminal region forms a helix-turn-helix structure and binds DNA. Binding of tetracycline to TetR reduces the repressor affinity for the tetracycline resistance gene (tetA) promoter operator sites. From Escherichia coli.
   1938..2400    +  misc_feature   IRES: internal ribosome entry site (IRES) of the encephalomyocarditis virus (EMCV)
   2420..3019    +  CDS            PuroR: puromycin N-acetyltransferase; pac from Streptomyces alboniger; confers resistance to puromycin
   3062..3145    +  CDS            nef (fragment): NEF_HV1Z2 - Experimental evidence at protein level: Swiss-Prot protein existence level 1. Extracellular Nef protein targets CD4(+) T-lymphocytes for apoptosis by interacting with CXCR4 surface receptors. From Human immunodeficiency virus type 1 group M subtype D (isolate Z2/CDC-Z34) (HIV-1).
   3147..3380    +  LTR            3' LTR (ΔU3): self-inactivating 3' long terminal repeat (LTR) from HIV-1
   3452..3573    +  polyA_signal   SV40 poly(A) signal: SV40 polyadenylation signal
   3613..3748    +  rep_origin     SV40 ori: SV40 origin of replication
   3769..3787    -  promoter       T7 promoter: promoter for bacteriophage T7 RNA polymerase
   3795..3950    +  CDS            lacZα (fragment): LacZα fragment of β-galactosidase; lacZ fragment
   3955..4383    +  rep_origin     f1 ori (sequence partly withheld): f1 bacteriophage origin of replication; arrow indicates direction of (+) strand synthesis
   4436..4540    +  promoter       AmpR promoter: bla
   4541..5401    +  CDS            AmpR: β-lactamase; bla; confers resistance to ampicillin, carbenicillin, and related antibiotics
   5572..6160    +  rep_origin     ori: high-copy-number ColE1/pMB1/pBR322/pUC origin of replication
   6343..6435    +  CDS            lacI (fragment): lac repressor; lacI; The lac repressor binds to the lac operator to inhibit transcription in E. coli. This inhibition can be relieved by adding lactose or isopropyl-β-D-thiogalactopyranoside (IPTG).
   6448..6469    +  protein_bind   CAP binding site: CAP binding activates transcription in the presence of cAMP. E. coli catabolite activator protein
   6484..6514    +  promoter       lac promoter: promoter for the E. coli lac operon
   6522..6538    +  protein_bind   lac operator: The lac repressor binds to the lac operator to inhibit transcription in E. coli. This inhibition can be relieved by adding lactose or isopropyl-β-D-thiogalactopyranoside (IPTG). lac repressor encoded by lacI
   6583..6601    +  promoter       T3 promoter: promoter for bacteriophage T3 RNA polymerase
   6629..6855    +  promoter       RSV promoter: Rous sarcoma virus enhancer/promoter
   6856..7036    +  LTR            5' LTR (truncated): truncated 5' long terminal repeat (LTR) from HIV-1
   7083..7208    +  misc_feature   HIV-1 Ψ: packaging signal of human immunodeficiency virus type 1
   7192..7555    +  CDS            HIV-1 gag (fragment): gag protein from human immunodeficiency virus 1; gag
   7701..7934    +  misc_feature   RRE: The Rev response element (RRE) of HIV-1 allows for Rev-dependent mRNA export from the nucleus to the cytoplasm.
   8311..8411    +  CDS            Rev (fragment): human immunodeficiency virus 1 (HIV-1) Rev protein; rev; enhances nuclear export of unspliced and incompletely spliced viral mRNAs
   8452..8546    +  promoter       H1-2O2 promoter: doxycycline-inducible variant of the human H1 RNA promoter (Henriksen et al., 2007)
   8647..8764    +  misc_feature   cPPT/CTS: central polypurine tract and central termination sequence of HIV-1
   8813..507     +  promoter       hPGK promoter (across the origin): human phosphoglycerate kinase 1 promoter
>Addgene plasmid #198763 | pLKO.1-Teton-puro-shPP1C #2 | addgene full sequence | sequence record 390730 | Addgene NGS Result
TTGGGGTTGCGCCTTTTCCAAGGCAGCCCTGGGTTTGCGCAGGGACGCGGCTGCTCTGGGCGTGGTTCCG
GGAAACGCAGCGGCGCCGACCCTGGGTCTCGCACATTCTTCACGTCCGTTCGCAGCGTCACCCGGATCTT
CGCCGCTACCCTTGTGGGCCCCCCGGCGACGCTTCCTGCTCCGCCCCTAAGTCGGGAAGGTTCCTTGCGG
TTCGCGGCGTGCCGGACGTGACAAACGGAAGCCGCACGTCTCACTAGTACCCTCGCAGACGGACAGCGCC
AGGGAGCAATGGCAGCGCGCCGACCGCGATGGGCTGTGGCCAATAGCGGCTGCTCAGCAGGGCGCGCCGA
GAGCAGCGGCCGGGAAGGGGCGGTGCGGGAGGCGGGGTGTGGGGCGGTAGTGTGGGCCCTGTTCCTGCCC
GCGCGGTGTTCCGCATTCTGCAAGCCTCCGGAGCGCACGTCGGCAGTCGGCTCCCTCGTTGACCGAATCA
CCGACCTCTCTCCCCAGGGGGATCTGTGAGTTTGGGGACCCTTGATTGTTCTTTCTTTTTCGCTATTGTA
AAATTCATGTTATATGGAGGGGGCAAAGTTTTCAGGGTGTTGTTTAGAATGGGAAGATGTCCCTTGTATC
ACCATGGACCCTCATGATAATTTTGTTTCTTTCACTTTCTACTCTGTTGACAACCATTGTCTCCTCTTAT
TTTCTTTTCATTTTCTGTAACTTTTTCGTTAAACTTTAGCTTGCATTTGTAACGAATTTTTAAATTCACT
TTTGTTTATTTGTCAGATTGTAAGTACTTTCTCTAATCACTTTTTTTTCAAGGCAATCAGGGTATATTAT
ATTGTACTTCAGCACAGTTTTAGAGAACAATTGTTATAATTAAATGATAAGGTAGAATATTTCTGCATAT
AAATTCTGGCTGGCGTGGAAATATTCTTATTGGTAGAAACAACTACATCCTGGTCATCATCCTGCCTTTC
TCTTTATGGTTACAATGATATACACTGTTTGAGATGAGGATAAAATACTCTGAGTCCAAACCGGGCCCCT
CTGCTAACCATGTTCATGCCTTCTTCTTTTTCCTACAGCTCCTGGGCAACGTGCTGGTTATTGTGCTGTC
TCATCATTTTGGCAAAGAATTGTAATACGACTCACTATAGGGCGAATTGATATGTCTAGATTAGATAAAA
GTAAAGTGATTAACAGCGCATTAGAGCTGCTTAATGAGGTCGGAATCGAAGGTTTAACAACCCGTAAACT
CGCCCAGAAGCTAGGTGTAGAGCAGCCTACATTGTATTGGCATGTAAAAAATAAGCGGGCTTTGCTCGAC
GCCTTAGCCATTGAGATGTTAGATAGGCACCATACTCACTTTTGCCCTTTAGAAGGGGAAAGCTGGCAAG
ATTTTTTACGTAATAACGCTAAAAGTTTTAGATGTGCTTTACTAAGTCATCGCGATGGAGCAAAAGTACA
TTTAGGTACACGGCCTACAGAAAAACAGTATGAAACTCTCGAAAATCAATTAGCCTTTTTATGCCAACAA
GGTTTTTCACTAGAGAATGCATTATATGCACTCAGCGCTGTGGGGCATTTTACTTTAGGTTGCGTATTGG
AAGATCAAGAGCATCAAGTCGCTAAAGAAGAAAGGGAAACACCTACTACTGATAGTATGCCGCCATTATT
ACGACAAGCTATCGAATTATTTGATCACCAAGGTGCAGAGCCAGCCTTCTTATTCGGCCTTGAATTGATC
ATATGCGGATTAGAAAAACAACTTAAATGTGAAAGTGGGTCCGCGTACAGCGGCTCCCGGGAGTTCTAGG
GATCTGCCCCTCTCCCTCCCCCCCCCCTAACGTTACTGGCCGAAGCCGCTTGGAATAAGGCCGGTGTGCG
TTTGTCTATATGTTATTTTCCACCATATTGCCGTCTTTTGGCAATGTGAGGGCCCGGAAACCTGGCCCTG
TCTTCTTGACGAGCATTCCTAGGGGTCTTTCCCCTCTCGCCAAAGGAATGCAAGGTCTGTTGAATGTCGT
GAAGGAAGCAGTTCCTCTGGAAGCTTCTTGAAGACAAACAACGTCTGTAGCGACCCTTTGCAGGCAGCGG
AACCCCCCACCTGGCGACAGGTGCCTCTGCGGCCAAAAGCCACGTGTATAAGATACACCTGCAAAGGCGG
CACAACCCCAGTGCCACGTTGTGAGTTGGATAGTTGTGGAAAGAGTCAAATGGCTCTCCTCAAGCGTATT
CAACAAGGGGCTGAAGGATGCCCAGAAGGTACCCCATTGTATGGGATCTGATCTGGGGCCTCGGTGCACA
TGCTTTACATGTGTTTAGTCGAGGTTAAAAAAACGTCTAGGCCCCCCGAACCACGGGGACGTGGTTTTCC
TTTGAAAAACACGATGATAAGGATCCACCGGAGCTTACCATGACCGAGTACAAGCCCACGGTGCGCCTCG
CCACCCGCGACGACGTCCCCAGGGCCGTACGCACCCTCGCCGCCGCGTTCGCCGACTACCCCGCCACGCG
CCACACCGTCGATCCGGACCGCCACATCGAGCGGGTCACCGAGCTGCAAGAACTCTTCCTCACGCGCGTC
GGGCTCGACATCGGCAAGGTGTGGGTCGCGGACGACGGCGCCGCGGTGGCGGTCTGGACCACGCCGGAGA
GCGTCGAAGCGGGGGCGGTGTTCGCCGAGATCGGCCCGCGCATGGCCGAGTTGAGCGGTTCCCGGCTGGC
CGCGCAGCAACAGATGGAAGGCCTCCTGGCGCCGCACCGGCCCAAGGAGCCCGCGTGGTTCCTGGCCACC
GTCGGCGTCTCGCCCGACCACCAGGGCAAGGGTCTGGGCAGCGCCGTCGTGCTCCCCGGAGTGGAGGCGG
CCGAGCGCGCCGGGGTGCCCGCCTTCCTGGAGACCTCCGCGCCCCGCAACCTCCCCTTCTACGAGCGGCT
CGGCTTCACCGTCACCGCCGACGTCGAGGTGCCCGAAGGACCGCGCACCTGGTGCATGACCCGCAAGCCC
GGTGCCTGACGCCCGCCCCACGACCCGCAGCGCCCGACCGAAAGGAGCGCACGACCCCATGCATCGGTAC
CTTTAAGACCAATGACTTACAAGGCAGCTGTAGATCTTAGCCACTTTTTAAAAGAAAAGGGGGGACTGGA
AGGGCTAATTCACTCCCAACGAAGACAAGATCTGCTTTTTGCTTGTACTGGGTCTCTCTGGTTAGACCAG
ATCTGAGCCTGGGAGCTCTCTGGCTAACTAGGGAACCCACTGCTTAAGCCTCAATAAAGCTTGCCTTGAG
TGCTTCAAGTAGTGTGTGCCCGTCTGTTGTGTGACTCTGGTAACTAGAGATCCCTCAGACCCTTTTAGTC
AGTGTGGAAAATCTCTAGCAGTAGTAGTTCATGTCATCTTATTATTCAGTATTTATAACTTGCAAAGAAA
TGAATATCAGAGAGTGAGAGGAACTTGTTTATTGCAGCTTATAATGGTTACAAATAAAGCAATAGCATCA
CAAATTTCACAAATAAAGCATTTTTTTCACTGCATTCTAGTTGTGGTTTGTCCAAACTCATCAATGTATC
TTATCATGTCTGGCTCTAGCTATCCCGCCCCTAACTCCGCCCATCCCGCCCCTAACTCCGCCCAGTTCCG
CCCATTCTCCGCCCCATGGCTGACTAATTTTTTTTATTTATGCAGAGGCCGAGGCCGCCTCGGCCTCTGA
GCTATTCCAGAAGTAGTGAGGAGGCTTTTTTGGAGGCCTAGGGACGTACCCAATTCGCCCTATAGTGAGT
CGTATTACGCGCGCTCACTGGCCGTCGTTTTACAACGTCGTGACTGGGAAAACCCTGGCGTTACCCAACT
TAATCGCCTTGCAGCACATCCCCCTTTCGCCAGCTGGCGTAATAGCGAAGAGGCCCGCACCGATCGCCCT
TCCCAACAGTTGCGCAGCCTGAATGGCGAATGGG
[124 nt withheld, positions 3955-4078]
C
[91 nt withheld, positions 4080-4170]
A
[49 nt withheld, positions 4172-4220]
CCTTTGACGTTGGAGTCCACGTTCTTT
[37 nt withheld, positions 4248-4284]
ACCCTATCTCGGTCTATTCTTTTGATTTATAAGGGATTTTGCCGATTTCGGCCTATTGGTTAAAAAATGA
GCTGATTTAACAAAAATTTAACGCGAATTTTAACAAAATATTAACGCTTACAATTTAGGTGGCACTTTTC
GGGGAAATGTGCGCGGAACCCCTATTTGTTTATTTTTCTAAATACATTCAAATATGTATCCGCTCATGAG
ACAATAACCCTGATAAATGCTTCAATAATATTGAAAAAGGAAGAGTATGAGTATTCAACATTTCCGTGTC
GCCCTTATTCCCTTTTTTGCGGCATTTTGCCTTCCTGTTTTTGCTCACCCAGAAACGCTGGTGAAAGTAA
AAGATGCTGAAGATCAGTTGGGTGCACGAGTGGGTTACATCGAACTGGATCTCAACAGCGGTAAGATCCT
TGAGAGTTTTCGCCCCGAAGAACGTTTTCCAATGATGAGCACTTTTAAAGTTCTGCTATGTGGCGCGGTA
TTATCCCGTATTGACGCCGGGCAAGAGCAACTCGGTCGCCGCATACACTATTCTCAGAATGACTTGGTTG
AGTACTCACCAGTCACAGAAAAGCATCTTACGGATGGCATGACAGTAAGAGAATTATGCAGTGCTGCCAT
AACCATGAGTGATAACACTGCGGCCAACTTACTTCTGACAACGATCGGAGGACCGAAGGAGCTAACCGCT
TTTTTGCACAACATGGGGGATCATGTAACTCGCCTTGATCGTTGGGAACCGGAGCTGAATGAAGCCATAC
CAAACGACGAGCGTGACACCACGATGCCTGTAGCAATGGCAACAACGTTGCGCAAACTATTAACTGGCGA
ACTACTTACTCTAGCTTCCCGGCAACAATTAATAGACTGGATGGAGGCGGATAAAGTTGCAGGACCACTT
CTGCGCTCGGCCCTTCCGGCTGGCTGGTTTATTGCTGATAAATCTGGAGCCGGTGAGCGTGGGTCTCGCG
GTATCATTGCAGCACTGGGGCCAGATGGTAAGCCCTCCCGTATCGTAGTTATCTACACGACGGGGAGTCA
GGCAACTATGGATGAACGAAATAGACAGATCGCTGAGATAGGTGCCTCACTGATTAAGCATTGGTAACTG
TCAGACCAAGTTTACTCATATATACTTTAGATTGATTTAAAACTTCATTTTTAATTTAAAAGGATCTAGG
TGAAGATCCTTTTTGATAATCTCATGACCAAAATCCCTTAACGTGAGTTTTCGTTCCACTGAGCGTCAGA
CCCCGTAGAAAAGATCAAAGGATCTTCTTGAGATCCTTTTTTTCTGCGCGTAATCTGCTGCTTGCAAACA
AAAAAACCACCGCTACCAGCGGTGGTTTGTTTGCCGGATCAAGAGCTACCAACTCTTTTTCCGAAGGTAA
CTGGCTTCAGCAGAGCGCAGATACCAAATACTGTTCTTCTAGTGTAGCCGTAGTTAGGCCACCACTTCAA
GAACTCTGTAGCACCGCCTACATACCTCGCTCTGCTAATCCTGTTACCAGTGGCTGCTGCCAGTGGCGAT
AAGTCGTGTCTTACCGGGTTGGACTCAAGACGATAGTTACCGGATAAGGCGCAGCGGTCGGGCTGAACGG
GGGGTTCGTGCACACAGCCCAGCTTGGAGCGAACGACCTACACCGAACTGAGATACCTACAGCGTGAGCT
ATGAGAAAGCGCCACGCTTCCCGAAGGGAGAAAGGCGGACAGGTATCCGGTAAGCGGCAGGGTCGGAACA
GGAGAGCGCACGAGGGAGCTTCCAGGGGGAAACGCCTGGTATCTTTATAGTCCTGTCGGGTTTCGCCACC
TCTGACTTGAGCGTCGATTTTTGTGATGCTCGTCAGGGGGGCGGAGCCTATGGAAAAACGCCAGCAACGC
GGCCTTTTTACGGTTCCTGGCCTTTTGCTGGCCTTTTGCTCACATGTTCTTTCCTGCGTTATCCCCTGAT
TCTGTGGATAACCGTATTACCGCCTTTGAGTGAGCTGATACCGCTCGCCGCAGCCGAACGACCGAGCGCA
GCGAGTCAGTGAGCGAGGAAGCGGAAGAGCGCCCAATACGCAAACCGCCTCTCCCCGCGCGTTGGCCGAT
TCATTAATGCAGCTGGCACGACAGGTTTCCCGACTGGAAAGCGGGCAGTGAGCGCAACGCAATTAATGTG
AGTTAGCTCACTCATTAGGCACCCCAGGCTTTACACTTTATGCTTCCGGCTCGTATGTTGTGTGGAATTG
TGAGCGGATAACAATTTCACACAGGAAACAGCTATGACCATGATTACGCCAAGCGCGCAATTAACCCTCA
CTAAAGGGAACAAAAGCTGGAGCTGCAAGCTTAATGTAGTCTTATGCAATACTCTTGTAGTCTTGCAACA
TGGTAACGATGAGTTAGCAACATGCCTTACAAGGAGAGAAAAAGCACCGTGCATGCCGATTGGTGGAAGT
AAGGTGGTACGATCGTGCCTTATTAGGAAGGCAACAGACGGGTCTGACATGGATTGGACGAACCACTGAA
TTGCCGCATTGCAGAGATATTGTATTTAAGTGCCTAGCTCGATACATAAACGGGTCTCTCTGGTTAGACC
AGATCTGAGCCTGGGAGCTCTCTGGCTAACTAGGGAACCCACTGCTTAAGCCTCAATAAAGCTTGCCTTG
AGTGCTTCAAGTAGTGTGTGCCCGTCTGTTGTGTGACTCTGGTAACTAGAGATCCCTCAGACCCTTTTAG
TCAGTGTGGAAAATCTCTAGCAGTGGCGCCCGAACAGGGACTTGAAAGCGAAAGGGAAACCAGAGGAGCT
CTCTCGACGCAGGACTCGGCTTGCTGAAGCGCGCACGGCAAGAGGCGAGGGGCGGCGACTGGTGAGTACG
CCAAAAATTTTGACTAGCGGAGGCTAGAAGGAGAGAGATGGGTGCGAGAGCGTCAGTATTAAGCGGGGGA
GAATTAGATCGCGATGGGAAAAAATTCGGTTAAGGCCAGGGGGAAAGAAAAAATATAAATTAAAACATAT
AGTATGGGCAAGCAGGGAGCTAGAACGATTCGCAGTTAATCCTGGCCTGTTAGAAACATCAGAAGGCTGT
AGACAAATACTGGGACAGCTACAACCATCCCTTCAGACAGGATCAGAAGAACTTAGATCATTATATAATA
CAGTAGCAACCCTCTATTGTGTGCATCAAAGGATAGAGATAAAAGACACCAAGGAAGCTTTAGACAAGAT
AGAGGAAGAGCAAAACAAAAGTAAGACCACCGCACAGCAAGCGGCCGCTGATCTTCAGACCTGGAGGAGG
AGATATGAGGGACAATTGGAGAAGTGAATTATATAAATATAAAGTAGTAAAAATTGAACCATTAGGAGTA
GCACCCACCAAGGCAAAGAGAAGAGTGGTGCAGAGAGAAAAAAGAGCAGTGGGAATAGGAGCTTTGTTCC
TTGGGTTCTTGGGAGCAGCAGGAAGCACTATGGGCGCAGCGTCAATGACGCTGACGGTACAGGCCAGACA
ATTATTGTCTGGTATAGTGCAGCAGCAGAACAATTTGCTGAGGGCTATTGAGGCGCAACAGCATCTGTTG
CAACTCACAGTCTGGGGCATCAAGCAGCTCCAGGCAAGAATCCTGGCTGTGGAAAGATACCTAAAGGATC
AACAGCTCCTGGGGATTTGGGGTTGCTCTGGAAAACTCATTTGCACCACTGCTGTGCCTTGGAATGCTAG
TTGGAGTAATAAATCTCTGGAACAGATTTGGAATCACACGACCTGGATGGAGTGGGACAGAGAAATTAAC
AATTACACAAGCTTAATACACTCCTTAATTGAAGAATCGCAAAACCAGCAAGAAAAGAATGAACAAGAAT
TATTGGAATTAGATAAATGGGCAAGTTTGTGGAATTGGTTTAACATAACAAATTGGCTGTGGTATATAAA
ATTATTCATAATGATAGTAGGAGGCTTGGTAGGTTTAAGAATAGTTTTTGCTGTACTTTCTATAGTGAAT
AGAGTTAGGCAGGGATATTCACCATTATCGTTTCAGACCCACCTCCCAACCCCGAGGGGACCCGACAGGC
CCGAAGGAATAGAAGAAGAAGGTGGAGAGAGAGACAGAGACAGATCCATTCGATTAGTGAACGGATCTCG
ACGGTATCGATCACGAGACTAGCCTCGAGCGGCCGCAATATTTGCATGTCGCTATGTGTTCTGGGAAATC
ACCATAAACGTGAAATCCCTATCAGTGATAGAGACTTATAAGTTCCCTATCAGTGATAGAGACACCGGAC
ATTTGGTGCAGAAGTGGTTCTCGAGAACCACTTCTGCACCAAATGTTTTTTGAATTCTCGACCTCGAGAC
AAATGGCAGTATTCATCCACAATTTTAAAAGAAAAGGGGGGATTGGGGGGTACAGTGCAGGGGAAAGAAT
AGTAGACATAATAGCAACAGACATACAAACTAAAGAATTACAAAAACAAATTACAAAAATTCAAAATTTT
CGGGTTTATTACAGGGACAGCAGAGATCCACTTTGGCCGCGGCTCGAGGGGG
